>Addgene plasmid #99606 | pMK11-02 | addgene full sequence | sequence record 192533 | Addgene NGS Result
CGTTGATGCAATTTCTATGCGCACCCGTTCTCGGAGCACTGTCCGACCGCTTTGGCCGCCGCCCAGTCCT
GCTCGCTTCGCTACTTGGAGCCACTATCGACTACGCGATCATGGCGACCACACCCGTCCTGTGGATCTAT
CGATGCATGCAGCCGACGGTACCGCATGCTGCTGATACGGCGGTCAATGTTAGTCATATGGACACTTAAG
GCAAATTGTTCAGAACTGAATAAAGCTGACGTTTTGCTTCTATCCTTTCTTTGAGTTTTAGTGGATAATG
ATAATGAACAAGGTGTTCATAAATCTATTATAACAAAGGAATGAGAAATATGAAGGCAAAATATGCTGTT
TGGGTGGCTTTTTTCTTAAATTTGACTTATGCCATTGTTGAGTTTATTGCAGGTGGAGTATTTGGTTCTA
GCGCTGTTCTTGCTGACTCTGTGCATGACTTGGGAGATGCGATTGCAATTGGAATATCAGCTTTTCTAGA
AACAATCTCCAATCGTGAAGAAGACAATCAGTACACCTTGGGCTATAAGCGGTTTAGCCTGCTAGGAGCC
TTAGTAACAGCTGTGATTCTCGTAACGGGCTCTGTTCTAGTCATTTTGGAAAATGTCACGAAGATTTTGC
ATCCGCAACCAGTCAATGATGAGGGGATTCTCTGGTTAGGAATTATTGCGATTACTATCAATCTGTTAAC
GAGTCTGGTGGTTGGTAAGGGAAAGACAAAGAATGAGTCTATTCTGAGTCTGCGGATCTTAAGGAGGCAA
ATATGAGAATTCCAATCCCGGGTAAAGCTTCCAGCGGCCGCATAGGATCTCGAGTACTGATTAACTAATA
AGGAGGACAAACATGAGTAATAGTTTCGGATTTACAGACCTTATGAACAAGGACGAACACAAGCGAAAAA
AAACAAATACAAAAAATATTCCTATTGAGGAGATAAAGGAAAATGAGAATAACAACTATGATTTAGTTGA
CATTGATAAGTTAGCTGATAGCATAGACGAGTTAGGCTTATTACAACCCGTTCTTGTTAAACAACGTGAT
AAATATAGCTATGAATTGATTGCAGGGCATAGACGATTTAATGCTATTAAAAAACTAATTAGTGAAAATA
GACTCCCTGAAGATTACGAAGTTCTCGCTAAGAAAGTTGATGAAGACGAGGACGAGCTTGTAACAAGACT
AAAGTTGCATGAAACTAACCTACAAACTCGCTCGCTCTTAAAAATGCCAGAAGAAGAAAAAATAGCCATC
ATTGATGACTATATGGATATTTTAGATAAAGCCAAAAAACAAGGGGTACAAATCAACGGAAAACCTGTTA
AAGGAAAGACTAGGGACTTAATTGCCGAAAGATTTGGTATCAGTCATTATACCGCTCAAAAACTGATTAG
AAAAGCTAAAGAACAAGGTGGTGAAGAAGAGGGAGCAAAGTTCTCTCCACAAAAGAAAACCGCTAAAAAG
CCAATCACGCAGTTAAAGAAAATTGAAACTCAATTAGAAAAATTAGAGTTTGAGGGAACGGAAGAAGAAC
AAGAAATCAAGAAAAAATTGATTGAGTTGTTGATGAAATCTAGAGGATCTGGAGGAGAAGCTGCAGCTAA
AGGATCCTCATCAGAACTTATCAAGGAAAATATGCACATGAAATTGTACATGGAAGGAACAGTAAATAAT
CACCACTTTAAATGTACCTCAGAAGGAGAAGGAAAACCATATGAAGGTACTCAAACCATGCGTATTAAGG
CCGTTGAAGGTGGACCATTGCCTTTTGCCTTTGATATTCTTGCTACATCTTTTATGTACGGATCAAAGAC
TTTTATCAATCATACCCAAGGTATCCCAGATTTCTTTAAACAGTCATTTCCTGAAGGATTTACATGGGAA
CGTGTCACAACTTATGAAGATGGTGGAGTATTGACAGCAACTCAAGATACATCTTTGCAAGATGGTTGTC
TTATCTACAATGTAAAGATCCGTGGAGTTAATTTTCCAAGTAATGGTCCTGTTATGCAGAAAAAGACCCT
TGGATGGGAAGCATCTACCGAAACATTATATCCTGCCGATGGTGGATTGGAAGGTCGTGCTGATATGGCA
TTGAAACTTGTCGGTGGAGGTCACCTTATCTGTAATTTGAAGACCACATACCGTTCTAAAAAGCCAGCTA
AGAATCTTAAGATGCCTGGTGTTTACTACGTCGATCGTCGTTTAGAACGTATCAAAGAAGCAGATAAGGA
AACTTATGTTGAACAGCACGAAGTAGCCGTCGCACGTTATTGTGATTTGCCTAGTAAATTGGGACACCGT
GACTAGTCAAGGTCGGCAATTCTGCAGTACTAGGACGCCGCCAAGCCAGCTTAAACCCAGCTCAATGAGC
TGGGTTTTTTGTTTGTTAAAAATGAAGAAGAAACTGTGAAGCGTATTTATAGCAAAGCACTCAAAAGTTT
ACCTTATGGGTGCTTTTTTCGTGCTTTTTTGAAAAGACAAAAAAAAGAACCTTGCCAAGCAAGATTCTTT
TGATAGCGCTATCGCTGAGCGCCGGTCGCTACCATTACCAGTTGGTCTGGTGTCAAAAATAATAATAACC
GGGCAGGCCATGTCTGCCCGTATTTCGCGTAAGGAAATCCATTATGTACTATTTCTGGTGATGAAATCAA
CGTAACATTTAAAGCTGTCAAAGCCAAAGTCATGAGATGGCGTATGGAGCGTAAAGCTGACAAGAGCGGT
GTTGCGATGATTGAGATGACCTTCCTTGCACCAAGTGAATTGCCTCAAGAAAGCACTCAATCAAAGATTC
TTGTAGATGGAAAAGAACTTGCTGATTTCGCTGAAAATCGTCAAGACTATCAAATTACCTATAAAGGTCA
ACGGCCAAAAGTCTCAGTTGAAGAAAACAATCAAGTAGCTTCAACTGTGGTAGATAGTGGAGAAGATAGC
CTTCCAGTACTTGTTCGCCTCGTTTCAGAAAGTGGAAAACAAGTCAAGGAATACCGTATCCAGTTGACTA
AGGAAAAACCAGTTTCTGCTGTACAAGAAGATCTTCCAAAACTCGAATTTGTTGAAAAAGATTTGGCCTA
CAAGACAGTTGAGAAAAAAGATTCAACACTGTATCTAGGTGAAACTCGTGTAGAACAAGAAGGAAAAGTT
GGAAAAGAACGTATCTTTACAGTGATTAATCCTGATGGAAGTAAGGAAGAAAAACTCCGTGAAGTGGTAG
AAGTTCCGACAGACCGCATCGTCTTGGTTGGAACCAAACCAGTAGCTCAAGAAGCTAAAAAACCACAAGT
GTCAGAAAAAGCAGATACAAAACCAATTGATTCAAGTGAAGCTGATCAAACTAATAAAGCCCAGTTACCA
AATACAGGTAGTGCGGCAAGCCAAGCAGCAGTAGCAGCAGGTTTAGCCTGCCTCGCGCGTTTCGGTGATG
ACGGTGAAAACCTCTGACACATGCAGCTCCCGGAGACGGTCACAGCTTGTCTGTAAGCGGATGCCGGGAG
CAGACAAGCCCGTCAGGGCGCGTCAGCGGGTGTTGGCGGGTGTCGGGGCGCAGCCATGACCCAGTCACGT
AGCGATAGCGGAGTGTATACTGGCTTAACTATGCGGCATCAGAGCAGATTGTACTGAGAGTGCACCATAT
GCGGTGTGAAATACCGCACAGATGCGTAAGGAGAAAATACCGCATCAGGCGCTCTTCCGCTTCCTCGCTC
ACTGACTCGCTGCGCTCGGTCGTTCGGCTGCGGCGAGCGGTATCAGCTCACTCAAAGGCGGTAATACGGT
TATCCACAGAATCAGGGGATAACGCAGGAAAGAACATGTGAGCAAAAGGCCAGCAAAAGGCCAGGAACCG
TAAAAAGGCCGCGTTGCTGGCGTTTTTCCATAGGCTCCGCCCCCCTGACGAGCATCACAAAAATCGACGC
TCAAGTCAGAGGTGGCGAAACCCGACAGGACTATAAAGATACCAGGCGTTTCCCCCTGGAAGCTCCCTCG
TGCGCTCTCCTGTTCCGACCCTGCCGCTTACCGGATACCTGTCCGCCTTTCTCCCTTCGGGAAGCGTGGC
GCTTTCTCATAGCTCACGCTGTAGGTATCTCAGTTCGGTGTAGGTCGTTCGCTCCAAGCTGGGCTGTGTG
CACGAACCCCCCGTTCAGCCCGACCGCTGCGCCTTATCCGGTAACTATCGTCTTGAGTCCAACCCGGTAA
GACACGACTTATCGCCACTGGCAGCAGCCACTGGTAACAGGATTAGCAGAGCGAGGTATGTAGGCGGTGC
TACAGAGTTCTTGAAGTGGTGGCCTAACTACGGCTACACTAGAAGGACAGTATTTGGTATCTGCGCTCTG
CTGAAGCCAGTTACCTTCGGAAAAAGAGTTGGTAGCTCTTGATCCGGCAAACAAACCACCGCTGGTAGCG
GTGGTTTTTTTGTTTGCAAGCAGCAGATTACGCGCAGAAAAAAAGGATCTCAAGAAGATCCTTTGATCTT
TTCTACGGGGTCTGACGCTCAGTGGAACGAAAACTCACGTTAAGGGATTTTGGTCATGAGATTATCAAAA
AGGATCTTCACCTAGATCCTTTTAAATTAAAAATGAAGTTTTAAATCAATCTAAAGTATATATGAGTAAA
CTTGGTCTGACAGTTACCAATGCTTAATCAGTGAGGCACCTATCTCAGCGATCTGTCTATTTCGTTCATC
CATAGTTGCCTGACTCCCCGTCGTGTAGATAACTACGATACGGGAGGGCTTACCATCTGGCCCCAGTGCT
GCAATGATACCGCGAGACCCACGCTCACCGGCTCCAGATTTATCAGCAATAAACCAGCCAGCCGGAAGGG
CCGAGCGCAGAAGTGGTCCTGCAACTTTATCCGCCTCCATCCAGTCTATTAATTGTTGCCGGGAAGCTAG
AGTAAGTAGTTCGCCAGTTAATAGTTTGCGCAACGTTGTTGCCATTGCTGCAGGCATCGTGGTGTCACGC
TCGTCGTTTGGTATGGCTTCATTCAGCTCCGGTTCCCAACGATCAAGGCGAGTTACATGATCCCCCATGT
TGTGCAAAAAAGCGGTTAGCTCCTTCGGTCCTCCGATCGTTGTCAGAAGTAAGTTGGCCGCAGTGTTATC
ACTCATGGTTATGGCAGCACTGCATAATTCTCTTACTGTCATGCCATCCGTAAGATGCTTTTCTGTGACT
GGTGAGTACTCAACCAAGTCATTCTGAGAATAGTGTATGCGGCGACCGAGTTGCTCTTGCCCGGCGTCAA
CACGGGATAATACCGCGCCACATAGCAGAACTTTAAAAGTGCTCATCATTGGAAAACGTTCTTCGGGGCG
AAAACTCTCAAGGATCTTACCGCTGTTGAGATCCAGTTCGATGTAACCCACTCGTGCACCCAACTGATCT
TCAGCATCTTTTACTTTCACCAGCGTTTCTGGGTGAGCAAAAACAGGAAGGCAAAATGCCGCAAAAAAGG
GAATAAGGGCGACACGGAAATGTTGAATACTCATACTCTTCCTTTTTCAATATTATTGAAGCATTTATCA
GGGTTATTGTCTCATGAGCGGATACATATTTGAATGTATTTAGAAAAATAAACAAATAGGGGTTCCGCGC
ACATTTCCCCGAAAAGTGCCACCTGACGTCTAAGAAACCATTATTATCATGACATTAACCTATAAAAATA
GGCGTATCACGAGGCCCTTTCGTCTTCAAGAATTAATTCCTTCTTAACGCCCCAAGTTCATCACCAATGA
CATCAACTCACATGAACTACATGATGAACCCAGTTATCATGGTTTTGGATAAGATTTTTGAAAAATTCTT
CCCAGGCCTTGATAAATATGACTTTGATGCTGCTAAATTGAACAAGAAAATCGGTTTCTGGGGATCTAAA
TTCTTCATCGGTTTCATCCTTGGTATCGTTATCGGTATTATGGGAACTCCACATCCAATTGCAGGTGTTG
CAGATGCAGATAAATGGCGTCTTGTTATCAAAGGATGGTTGTCTCTTGGTTTGACTGCCGGTGTATCTTT
GGAACTCTTCTCACTTATCGGTTCATGGTTCATCGCAGCCGTAGAACCACTATCACAAGGTATTACAAAC
GTTGCTACTAAACGTCTTCAAGGACGTAAATTCAATATCGGTCTTGACTGGCCATTCATCGCTGGTCGTG
CTGAAATCTGGGCTTGTGCCAACGTACTTGCACCAATCATGTTGATTGAAGCAGTGCTTCTTTCAAAAGT
TGGAAATGGTATCTTGCCACTTGCAGGTATCATCGCTATGGGTGTTACTCCAGCTCTCTTGGTTGTAACT
CGTGGTAAATTGCTCCGTATGATTATCTTCGGAACACTCTTGTTGCCACTCTTCCTTCTTTCAGGTACAC
TTATTGCACCATTTGCAACAGAACTTGCTAAAGGTGTAGGTGCCTTCCCAGAAGGTGTGAGCCAAACTCA
ATTGATTACTCACTCTACTCTTGAAGGACCAATCGAAAAACTTCTTGGTTGGACAATTGGTAACACTACA
ACTGGTGATATCAAAGCAATCCTTGGTGCAGTAGCCTTCCTTGTATTCTATATCGGTATCTTTGCTTGGT
ACAGAAAACAAATGATCAAACGTAACGAAGAGTACGCAGCAAAAGCAAAATAATGCGCTCCGCTAGCTTT
ACAGACAAAGAACTATCCTTAATGGAAGCACTAGCAAAAGGTATCAATGAAGCAAGAAATATTGAAGGCT
AGTCAGTAAAATTCAGATAAACAAAAAGAGCCGATAAGATGAGAGTTTCATTTCTCAAATTATCGGCTCT
GCGTCTTGGCGTCTGGCTCTTTGATTGTTATTATATTCATTTTTTGAACATTAATTAAAGTTTCGTTCTT
ACATTTGGGGCAGTATAAAGGGAAATTTTTAAGTATAGTATCCACTCGTATTCGTAGTCTTGTTTTATTT
CCACAAATAGGACACAATATCCACTTGTAGTTTATAATAACAATCTCCTCCTTTCCACTTTAATTCAAAT
CTATATTAAAGAATATTTCATCTTATTTAATAAGAAACCATATTTATATAACAACATAAAACGCACTAAG
TTATTTTATTGAACATATATCTCACTTTATCTATCTGACTATTTAGACGACGGGTCTGGCAAACAGGTTC
GCCAGTGGTAACCTGATATCCTTTTAGCTCTGCTAAACAAACACTAAGCCCATTTGTAAAAAAAGTTAAA
TCATTGCGATAATCTTGAATACATCGAGCAGGAATTTCTCCAATAATAATGACCTCATTATTTTTCAGTT
GAGTATTTACGATATTTGCACAATATTTGGGAGCATCGTTATATGCCCGTGAAAGATATTCCTGTGGTGC
ATAAACTTTAAAACTAAGATATGGCTCTAACAATTCTGTTCCAGCTTTTCTAAAGGCTTGCTCCAATACA
ATAGGAGCAAGCATCCGAAAATCTGCTGGGGTACTAACAGGGCTATAGTATAAGCCATACTTAAAACAGA
TTTTACAGTCCGTCACATTCCAACCATACAATCCTTGTTCACAACCATAGCGTATCCCTTCCATAACTGC
ATTTTGAAATGATTGATTTAAGTATCCAAGAGAAACCGAGCTCTCATACTGCATTCCACTTCCCAACGGA
AGCGGTGATACAGATAAACCAATGGAAGCCCAGAAAGGATTTGGCGGCACTTCGATGTGAATGGTATATT
CTGCATTTTTTAACGGTCTCTCCATATAAATGACTGTAGGCTCTTTTAGTTCTATCTCCACATGATACTT
TTCTTGCAACAGTGCACTAATCACTTCCATTTGTACTTTCCCTAAGAAAGAAAGTATAATTTCATGTGTC
GTAGAATCCACGTAATATCGTAGAAGCGGATCACTATCTGAGATTTCCAAAAGGGCATCAAGCAACATTT
CTCTCTGTTCAGGTTTACTCGGTTCAACAGTTGTTTGTAGTAGAGGGTGCGGATTTTCAATCTTTTTTCT
CTGTGGCAATAGTTTTGTATCTCCAAGAACACTATTTAACTTCAAAAGCTCATTTTGCAAAATAACAATT
TCTCCAGAATAAGCTCGATCAATCTTACATAATTCACCATTTATTGAAGTATACATTTCTGTAACTTTTA
TTTTTTCTTTTTCTGATACTCTAACCGAATCTCGTAAATGTAGTACTCCACTATAAAGGCGTATATATGC
AAGACGTTGTCTTTTTTTTGTATATTCAATTTTGAAAACATTTCCGCAAAGTTCAGACGGACCTCGATGT
GTTGATGAATAAAATTTATTAGTAATAACTTCTATAAGGTTATCAATCCCTATATTACTTTTTGCACTTC
CATGATAAAGAGGGAACAGAGAACAATTCTGAAATCTTATGCTTTCCTCTTGTTCGAGTTCCAATGCTTC
TAATGATTTACCGGACATATATTTCTCTAAAAGGTCATCGTTTCCCTCTATTACCGTATCCCATTGTTCA
GATTCGGTAAAGTTCGTCACACACACATTAGGATACAGTTCTACCTTCTGTTTGATTACAATTTCGGCAG
AAAGTTTCTCTTTAATATCCTGATAAACCGTTGATAAATCAATTCCATTTTGGTCAATCTTATTGATAAA
AAAGATTGTGGGAATCCCCATTTTCCTAAGTGCATGAAATAATATACGAGTTTGTGCTTGTACGCCATCT
TTTGCAGAAATCAGTAGAATTGCCCCATCTAAAACTGATAATGAACGATATACTTCTGCTAAGAAATCCA
TATGTCCTGGCGTGTCTATGATGTTCACCTTCGTATTTTCCCACTGAAAAGAGGTTATTCCTGTCTGAAT
TGTAATTCCTCTCTGACGTTCTAAAAGCGTATTATCCGTCCTCGTTGTACCTTTGTCCACGCTTCCTAAT
TCTGTAATCGCTCCACTGTTATATAATAAGCTTTCTGTTAAGGTAGTTTTTCCTGCATCAACATGAGCTA
AAACTCCAATATTAATAATTTTCATGTGATTTTCCTCCATTCAAAAGCCCAAAAGGGCATAAAAATCCCA
GTGATAAATACTCTTATCACTGGGATTTTTATGCATAACCATAGGCATACAAAGCATACAGATATTCTCC
GGATACTTTAGAATCACATGATAAAGGTATTCTTAAACTGGGGACAAAAAACTAAGCCCTCCTAAAAAAG
GACGTCCAATTATTTGTTCCCGCTATCAAATTGACAGTTTATTTAAGAATACCTTGCCGCATATTTATTA
ACTCCTTTTAAATAGATACTTAAATTATAGCACGTAAGAGCATATTTGTAAAGGAATCTCCAATTTTTTA
TCAAAAAGAGTACATGATTACAAAGTATCTGTAATCATGTACCAATATTTATTATTTTACAATCTTCCAA
TTATCTTGTTTTTCTAATATCAACTCAAATTGCGAGATTTGGGTTGCCTTTGTTTCTTGATCTAAATATT
TCACAGCGACATTCACGATTACTTGGCTAGCGCTATATG
Features (pLannotate 1.2.2; 9 found; start..end, strand, type, name):
   1621..2310    +  CDS            mKate2: mKate2 is a basic (constitutively fluorescent) red fluorescent protein published in 2009, derived from Entacmaea quadricolor. It is reported to be a rapidly-maturing monomer with moderate acid sensitivity.
   3408..3447    +  CDS            rop (fragment): Rop protein, which maintains plasmids at low copy number; rop
   3549..3689    +  misc_feature   bom: basis of mobility region from pBR322
   3875..4463    -  rep_origin     ori: high-copy-number ColE1/pMB1/pBR322/pUC origin of replication
   4634..5494    -  CDS            AmpR: β-lactamase; bla; confers resistance to ampicillin, carbenicillin, and related antibiotics
   5495..5599    -  promoter       AmpR promoter: bla
   7069..8985    -  CDS            tetM: TET1_ENTFL - Also known as tet(M). Experimental evidence at protein level: Swiss-Prot protein existence level 1. Abolishes the inhibitory effect of tetracyclin on protein synthesis by a non-covalent modification of the ribosomes. From Enterococcus faecalis (Streptococcus faecalis).
   9040..9204    -  ncRNA          sRNA 0030: Accession: RF02864 - Enterococcus sRNA 30
   9476..137     +  CDS            TcR (fragment) (across the origin): tetracycline efflux protein; tet; confers resistance to tetracycline
