[The description below was written by a language model from this plasmid's Addgene catalogue record and pLannotate feature annotations shown in this document.]
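Description:
pMK11-02 is an E. coli-propagated plasmid built on the pMK11 backbone and catalogued as a synthetic biology vector. It carries a fusion of a plasmid-type ParB protein (parBp) to the red fluorescent protein mKate2. It replicates in E. coli from a high-copy ColE1/pMB1-type origin, with an adjacent pBR322-derived bom region and a remnant of rop, and is selected with ampicillin through the bla gene and its native promoter. The feature table also identifies a full-length tetM gene, which confers tetracycline resistance by ribosomal protection, next to a small Enterococcus-type sRNA annotation. There is also a fragment of the pBR322 tetracycline efflux gene spanning the sequence origin. tetM could serve as a selectable marker in Gram-positive hosts such as Streptococcus pneumoniae, the organism of the associated study. However, the record does not say how the construct is delivered or maintained there, and no Gram-positive replication origin or integration homology arms are annotated.

The insert of about 1.5 kb was cloned between EcoRI and SpeI and places parBp(mut)-mKate2 under the PczcD promoter, generally known as a zinc-inducible pneumococcal promoter. mKate2 is fused at the C terminus, and it is the only part of the insert that the automated annotation picks up; the parB portion and the promoter are not annotated. The "mut" designation indicates that a parS site lying within the parB coding sequence has been mutated, presumably so that the fusion protein does not bind its own gene. ParB–fluorescent protein fusions bind cognate parS sites and form visible foci. Given the associated work on chromosome segregation and division site selection, the construct is most plausibly used to label parS-tagged chromosomal loci in live cells. The sequenced record is slightly shorter (9,489 nt) than the catalogued total size.
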