Addgene plasmid #99606: pMK11-02
Purpose: Plasmid containing parBp(mut)-mKate2 fusion
Depositing lab: Morten Kjos & Jan-Willem Veening. Depositing organization: Norwegian University of Life Sciences. Publication: Chromosome segregation drives division site selection in Streptococcus pneumoniae. van Raaphorst R, Kjos M, Veening JW. Proc Natl Acad Sci U S A. 2017 Jul 3. pii: 201620608. doi: 10.1073/pnas.1620608114. PubMed 28674002.
Backbone
  Vector backbone: pMK11
  Backbone size w/o insert (bp): 8003
  Total vector size (bp): 9544
  Vector type: Synthetic Biology
Growth in bacteria
  Bacterial resistance: Ampicillin, 100 μg/mL
  Growth temperature: 37°C
  Growth strain: DH5alpha
  Copy number: High Copy
Gene/Insert
  Gene/Insert name: parBp(mut)-mKate2
  Insert size (bp): 1541
  Mutation: internal parS-site mutated
  Promoter: PczcD
  Tag / fusion protein: mKate2 (C terminal on insert)
  Cloning method: Restriction Enzyme; 5′ cloning site EcoRI (unknown if destroyed); 3′ cloning site SpeI (unknown if destroyed)
  Sequencing primers: 5′ CGAGTCTGGTGGTTGGTAAG; 3′ CGAAATACGGGCAGACATGG
Terms and licenses: Academic/Nonprofit Terms; Industry Terms: Not Available to Industry
How to cite: pMK11-02 was a gift from Morten Kjos & Jan-Willem Veening (Addgene plasmid # 99606 ; http://n2t.net/addgene:99606 ; RRID:Addgene_99606)
